LOCUS       Exported 5199 bp ds-DNA circular SYN 12-MAY-2021
DEFINITION  Mammalian expression plasmid for SARS-CoV-2 3C-like proteinase.
ACCESSION   .
VERSION     .
KEYWORDS    pGBW-m4133872
SOURCE      synthetic DNA construct
  ORGANISM  synthetic DNA construct
REFERENCE   1 (bases 1 to 5199)
  TITLE     SARS-CoV-2 protein Mammalian expression constructs, tagged, for
            protein expression and/or purification
REFERENCE   2 (bases 1 to 5199)
  AUTHORS   .
  TITLE     Direct Submission
  JOURNAL   Exported May 12, 2021 from SnapGene Server 1.1.58
            http://www.snapgene.com
FEATURES             Location/Qualifiers
     source          1..5199
                     /organism="synthetic DNA construct"
                     /mol_type="other DNA"
     CDS             926..946
                     /codon_start=1
                     /product="tobacco etch virus (TEV) protease recognition and
                     cleavage site"
                     /label=TEV site
                     /translation="ENLYFQS"
     CDS             950..1015
                     /codon_start=1
                     /product="three tandem FLAG(R) epitope tags, followed by an
                     enterokinase cleavage site"
                     /label=3xFLAG
                     /translation="DYKDHDGDYKDHDIDYKDDDDK"
     polyA_signal    1068..1189
                     /label=SV40 poly(A) signal
                     /note="SV40 polyadenylation signal"
     primer_bind     complement(1079..1098)
                     /label=EBV-rev
                     /note="SV40 polyA terminator, reverse primer"
     primer_bind     1133..1152
                     /label=SV40pA-R
                     /note="SV40 polyA, reverse primer"
     terminator      1304..1350
                     /label=T7 terminator
                     /note="transcription terminator for bacteriophage T7 RNA
                     polymerase"
     terminator      1380..1516
                     /label=rrnG terminator
                     /note="transcription terminator from the E. coli ribosomal
                     RNA rrnG operon (Albrechtsen et al., 1991)"
     misc_feature    1561..1632
                     /label=3' beta-globin insulator
                     /note="insulator downstream of the human beta-globin locus
                     (Farrell et al., 2002)"
     rep_origin      complement(1858..2446)
                     /direction=LEFT
                     /label=ori
                     /note="high-copy-number ColE1/pMB1/pBR322/pUC origin of
                     replication"
     primer_bind     complement(1938..1957)
                     /label=pBR322ori-F
                     /note="pBR322 origin, forward primer"
     CDS             3192..4052
                     /codon_start=1
                     /gene="bla"
                     /product="beta-lactamase"
                     /label=AmpR
                     /note="confers resistance to ampicillin, carbenicillin, and
                     related antibiotics"
                     /translation="MSIQHFRVALIPFFAAFCLPVFAHPETLVKVKDAEDQLGARVGYI
                     ELDLNSGKILESFRPEERFPMMSTFKVLLCGAVLSRIDAGQEQLGRRIHYSQNDLVEYS
                     PVTEKHLTDGMTVRELCSAAITMSDNTAANLLLTTIGGPKELTAFLHNMGDHVTRLDRW
                     EPELNEAIPNDERDTTMPVAMATTLRKLLTGELLTLASRQQLIDWMEADKVAGPLLRSA
                     LPAGWFIADKSGAGERGSRGIIAALGPDGKPSRIVVIYTTGSQATMDERNRQIAEIGAS
                     LIKHW"
     primer_bind     complement(3410..3429)
                     /label=Amp-R
                     /note="Ampicillin resistance gene, reverse primer"
     terminator      4065..4201
                     /label=rrnG terminator
                     /note="transcription terminator from the E. coli ribosomal
                     RNA rrnG operon (Albrechtsen et al., 1991)"
     misc_feature    4353..4424
                     /label=5' beta-globin insulator
                     /note="insulator upstream of the human beta-globin locus
                     (Farrell et al., 2002)"
     terminator      4429..4475
                     /label=T7 terminator
                     /note="transcription terminator for bacteriophage T7 RNA
                     polymerase"
     polyA_signal    4493..4541
                     /note="synthetic polyadenylation signal"
     enhancer        4622..4925
                     /label=CMV enhancer
                     /note="human cytomegalovirus immediate early enhancer"
     promoter        4927..5129
                     /label=CMV promoter
                     /note="human cytomegalovirus (CMV) immediate early
                     promoter"
     primer_bind     5080..5100
                     /label=CMV-F
                     /note="Human CMV immediate early promoter, forward primer"
ORIGIN
        1 caccatgnnn nnnnnnnnnn nnnnnnnnnn nnnnnnnnnn nnnnnnnnnn nnnnnnnnnn
       61 nnnnnnnnnn nnnnnnnnnn nnnnnnnnnn nnnnnnnnnn nnnnnnnnnn nnnnnnnnnn
      121 nnnnnnnnnn nnnnnnnnnn nnnnnnnnnn nnnnnnnnnn nnnnnnnnnn nnnnnnnnnn
      181 nnnnnnnnnn nnnnnnnnnn nnnnnnnnnn nnnnnnnnnn nnnnnnnnnn nnnnnnnnnn
      241 nnnnnnnnnn nnnnnnnnnn nnnnnnnnnn nnnnnnnnnn nnnnnnnnnn nnnnnnnnnn
      301 nnnnnnnnnn nnnnnnnnnn nnnnnnnnnn nnnnnnnnnn nnnnnnnnnn nnnnnnnnnn
      361 nnnnnnnnnn nnnnnnnnnn nnnnnnnnnn nnnnnnnnnn nnnnnnnnnn nnnnnnnnnn
      421 nnnnnnnnnn nnnnnnnnnn nnnnnnnnnn nnnnnnnnnn nnnnnnnnnn nnnnnnnnnn
      481 nnnnnnnnnn nnnnnnnnnn nnnnnnnnnn nnnnnnnnnn nnnnnnnnnn nnnnnnnnnn
      541 nnnnnnnnnn nnnnnnnnnn nnnnnnnnnn nnnnnnnnnn nnnnnnnnnn nnnnnnnnnn
      601 nnnnnnnnnn nnnnnnnnnn nnnnnnnnnn nnnnnnnnnn nnnnnnnnnn nnnnnnnnnn
      661 nnnnnnnnnn nnnnnnnnnn nnnnnnnnnn nnnnnnnnnn nnnnnnnnnn nnnnnnnnnn
      721 nnnnnnnnnn nnnnnnnnnn nnnnnnnnnn nnnnnnnnnn nnnnnnnnnn nnnnnnnnnn
      781 nnnnnnnnnn nnnnnnnnnn nnnnnnnnnn nnnnnnnnnn nnnnnnnnnn nnnnnnnnnn
      841 nnnnnnnnnn nnnnnnnnnn nnnnnnnnnn nnnnnnnnnn nnnnnnnnnn nnnnnnnnnn
      901 nnnnnnnnnn nnnnnnnnnn nnnnngaaaa cctttacttt cagtcgatgg attataagga
      961 ccacgatgga gactacaaag atcatgacat tgattacaag gacgacgatg acaaataagc
     1021 tagcttgact gactgagata cagcgtacct tcagctcaca gacatgataa gatacattga
     1081 tgagtttgga caaaccacaa ctagaatgca gtgaaaaaaa tgctttattt gtgaaatttg
     1141 tgatgctatt gctttatttg taaccattat aagctgcaat aaacaagtta acaacaacaa
     1201 ttgcattcat tttatgtttc aggttcaggg ggaggtgtgg gaggtttttt aaagcaagta
     1261 aaacctctac aaatgtggta ttggcccatc tctatcggta tcgtagcata accccttggg
     1321 gcctctaaac gggtcttgag gggttttttg tgcccctcgg gccggattgc tatctaccgg
     1381 cattggcgca gaaaaaaatg cctgatgcga cgctgcgcgt cttatactcc cacatatgcc
     1441 agattcagca acggatacgg cttccccaac ttgcccactt ccatacgtgt cctccttacc
     1501 agaaatttat ccttaaggtc gtcagctatc ctgcaggcga tctctcgatt tcgatcaaga
     1561 cattccttta atggtctttt ctggacacca ctaggggtca gaagtagttc atcaaacttt
     1621 cttccctccc taatctcatt ggttaccttg ggctatcgaa acttaattaa ccagtcaagt
     1681 cagctacttg gcgagatcga cttgtctggg tttcgactac gctcagaatt gcgtcagtca
     1741 agttcgatct ggtccttgct attgcacccg ttctccgatt acgagtttca tttaaatcat
     1801 gtgagcaaaa ggccagcaaa aggccaggaa ccgtaaaaag gccgcgttgc tggcgttttt
     1861 ccataggctc cgcccccctg acgagcatca caaaaatcga cgctcaagtc agaggtggcg
     1921 aaacccgaca ggactataaa gataccaggc gtttccccct ggaagctccc tcgtgcgctc
     1981 tcctgttccg accctgccgc ttaccggata cctgtccgcc tttctccctt cgggaagcgt
     2041 ggcgctttct catagctcac gctgtaggta tctcagttcg gtgtaggtcg ttcgctccaa
     2101 gctgggctgt gtgcacgaac cccccgttca gcccgaccgc tgcgccttat ccggtaacta
     2161 tcgtcttgag tccaacccgg taagacacga cttatcgcca ctggcagcag ccactggtaa
     2221 caggattagc agagcgaggt atgtaggcgg tgctacagag ttcttgaagt ggtggcctaa
     2281 ctacggctac actagaagaa cagtatttgg tatctgcgct ctgctgaagc cagttacctt
     2341 cggaaaaaga gttggtagct cttgatccgg caaacaaacc accgctggta gcggtggttt
     2401 ttttgtttgc aagcagcaga ttacgcgcag aaaaaaagga tctcaagaag atcctttgat
     2461 cttttctacg gggtctgacg ctcagtggaa cgaaaactca cgttaaggga ttttggtcat
     2521 gagattatca aaaaggatct tcacctagat ccttttaaat taaaaatgaa gttttaaatc
     2581 aatctaaagt atatatgagt aaacttggtc tgacagttac caatgcttaa tcagtgaggc
     2641 acctatctca gcgatctgtc tatttcgttc atccatagtt gcatttaaat ttccgaactc
     2701 tccaaggccc tcgtcggaaa atcttcaaac ctttcgtccg atccatcttg caggctacct
     2761 ctcgaacgaa ctatcgcaag tctcttggcc ggccttgcgc cttggctatt gcttggcagc
     2821 gcctatcgcc aggtattact ccaatcccga atatccgaga tcgggatcac ccgagagaag
     2881 ttcaacctac atcctcaatc ccgatctatc cgagatccga ggaatatcga aatcggggcg
     2941 cgcctggtgt accgagaacg atcctctcag tgcgagtctc gacgatccat atcgttgctt
     3001 ggcagtcagc cagtcggaat ccagcttggg acccaggaag tccaatcgtc agatattgta
     3061 ctcaagcctg gtcacggcag cgtaccgatc tgtttaaacc tagatattga tagtctgatc
     3121 ggtcaacgta taatcgagtc ctagcttttg caaacatcta tcaagagaca ggatcagcag
     3181 gaggctttcg catgagtatt caacatttcc gtgtcgccct tattcccttt tttgcggcat
     3241 tttgccttcc tgtttttgct cacccagaaa cgctggtgaa agtaaaagat gctgaagatc
     3301 agttgggtgc gcgagtgggt tacatcgaac tggatctcaa cagcggtaag atccttgaga
     3361 gttttcgccc cgaagaacgc tttccaatga tgagcacttt taaagttctg ctatgtggcg
     3421 cggtattatc ccgtattgac gccgggcaag agcaactcgg tcgccgcata cactattctc
     3481 agaatgactt ggttgagtat tcaccagtca cagaaaagca tcttacggat ggcatgacag
     3541 taagagaatt atgcagtgct gccataacca tgagtgataa cactgcggcc aacttacttc
     3601 tgacaacgat tggaggaccg aaggagctaa ccgctttttt gcacaacatg ggggatcatg
     3661 taactcgcct tgatcgttgg gaaccggagc tgaatgaagc cataccaaac gacgagcgtg
     3721 acaccacgat gcctgtagca atggcaacaa ccttgcgtaa actattaact ggcgaactac
     3781 ttactctagc ttcccggcaa cagttgatag actggatgga ggcggataaa gttgcaggac
     3841 cacttctgcg ctcggccctt ccggctggct ggtttattgc tgataaatct ggagccggtg
     3901 agcgtgggtc tcgcggtatc attgcagcac tggggccaga tggtaagccc tcccgtatcg
     3961 tagttatcta cacgacgggg agtcaggcaa ctatggatga acgaaataga cagatcgctg
     4021 agataggtgc ctcactgatt aagcattggt aaccgattct aggtgcattg gcgcagaaaa
     4081 aaatgcctga tgcgacgctg cgcgtcttat actcccacat atgccagatt cagcaacgga
     4141 tacggcttcc ccaacttgcc cacttccata cgtgtcctcc ttaccagaaa tttatcctta
     4201 agatcccgaa tcgtttaaac tcgactctgg ctctatcgaa tctccgtcgt ttcgagctta
     4261 cgcgaacagc cgtggcgctc atttgctcgt cgggcatcga atctcgtcag ctatcgtcag
     4321 cttacctttt tggcagcgat cgcggctccc gacatcttgg accattagct ccacaggtat
     4381 cttcttccct ctagtggtca taacagcagc ttcagctacc tctcaattca aaaaacccct
     4441 caagacccgt ttagaggccc caaggggtta tgctatcaat cgttgcgtta cacacacaaa
     4501 aaaccaacac acatccatct tcgatggata gcgattttat tatctaactg ctgatcgagt
     4561 gtagccagat ctagtaatca attacggggt cattagttca tagcccatat atggagttcc
     4621 gcgttacata acttacggta aatggcccgc ctggctgacc gcccaacgac ccccgcccat
     4681 tgacgtcaat aatgacgtat gttcccatag taacgccaat agggactttc cattgacgtc
     4741 aatgggtgga gtatttacgg taaactgccc acttggcagt acatcaagtg tatcatatgc
     4801 caagtacgcc ccctattgac gtcaatgacg gtaaatggcc cgcctggcat tatgcccagt
     4861 acatgacctt atgggacttt cctacttggc agtacatcta cgtattagtc atcgctatta
     4921 ccatgctgat gcggttttgg cagtacatca atgggcgtgg atagcggttt gactcacggg
     4981 gatttccaag tctccacccc attgacgtca atgggagttt gttttggcac caaaatcaac
     5041 gggactttcc aaaatgtcgt aacaactccg ccccattgac gcaaatgggc ggtaggcgtg
     5101 tacggtggga ggtctatata agcagagctg gtttagtgaa ccgtcagatc agatctttgt
     5161 cgatcctacc atccactcga cacacccgcc agcggccgc
//
